>Addgene plasmid #97191 | [GG][Pin] | depositor full sequence | sequence record 178838 | [GG][Pin] sequence 4652 bps
CTAGAGTACTTAATACGACTCACTATAGGCTAGCCTCGAGCGCCACCATGCGAGAGAGACCGGATGGCAG
AGAGTCGCTATCTCATGTACCGATAGTAGCGGTCTCCACGCGAGTGGACACCGGAAACGGCTCCATGGAA
CTCGAGATCAGGCCACTTTTCCTGGTGCCAGACACTAATGGATTCATAGACCACCTCGCCAGCCTCGCAC
GCCTCTTGGAGTCCCGCAAGTATATTCTGGTAGTTCCGCTGATCGTTATCAATGAGTTGGACGGCTTGGC
CAAGGGACAGGAGACTGACCATCGCGCCGGTGGGTACGCCCGCGTCGTGCAAGAGAAGGCTAGAAAATCA
ATCGAATTCCTGGAGCAACGCTTCGAATCACGGGATTCCTGCCTGAGGGCTCTTACCTCCAGAGGCAACG
AGCTGGAGTCTATTGCATTCCGCAGCGAGGACATCACAGGGCAGCTGGGCAATAACGATGATCTTATTCT
GAGCTGTTGTCTTCACTATTGTAAGGACAAGGCTAAAGATTTCATGCCCGCTAGTAAGGAAGAACCCATT
CGGCTGCTGCGCGAAGTCGTGCTGCTGACAGACGATCGCAATCTCCGGGTTAAAGCCTTGACTCGGAACG
TGCCAGTGAGGGATATCCCCGCCTTCCTGACATGGGCTCAGGTGGGATAAGAATTCGTAACACGCGTGGT
ACCTCTAGAGTCGACCCGGGCGGCCGCTTCGAGCAGACATGATAAGATACATTGATGAGTTTGGACAAAC
CACAACTAGAATGCAGTGAAAAAAATGCTTTATTTGTGAAATTTGTGATGCTATTGCTTTATTTGTAACC
ATTATAAGCTGCAATAAACAAGTTAACAACAACAATTGCATTCATTTTATGTTTCAGGTTCAGGGGGAGA
TGTGGGAGGTTTTTTAAAGCAAGTAAAACCTCTACAAATGTGGTAAAATCGATAAGGATCCGGGCTGGCG
TAATAGCGAAGAGGCCCGCACCGATCGCCCTTCCCAACAGTTGCGCAGCCTGAATGGCGAATGG
[124 nt withheld, positions 1045-1168]
C
[91 nt withheld, positions 1170-1260]
A
[49 nt withheld, positions 1262-1310]
CCTTTGACGTTGGAGTCCACGTTCTTT
[37 nt withheld, positions 1338-1374]
ACCCTATCTCGGTCTATTCTTTTGATTTATAAGGGATTTTGCCGATTTCGGCCTATTGGTTAAAAAATGA
GCTGATTTAACAAAAATTTAACGCGAATTTTAACAAAATATTAACGCTTACAATTTCCTGATGCGGTATT
TTCTCCTTACGCATCTGTGCGGTATTTCACACCGCATATGGTGCACTCTCAGTACAATCTGCTCTGATGC
CGCATAGTTAAGCCAGCCCCGACACCCGCCAACACCCGCTGACGCGCCCTGACGGGCTTGTCTGCTCCCG
GCATCCGCTTACAGACAAGCTGTGACCGTCTCCGGGAGCTGCATGTGTCAGAGGTTTTCACCGTCATCAC
CGAAACGCGCGAGACGAAAGGGCCTCGTGATACGCCTATTTTTATAGGTTAATGTCATGATAATAATGGT
TTCTTAGACGTCAGGTGGCACTTTTCGGGGAAATGTGCGCGGAACCCCTATTTGTTTATTTTTCTAAATA
CATTCAAATATGTATCCGCTCATGAGACAATAACCCTGATAAATGCTTCAATAATATTGAAAAAGGAAGA
GTATGAGTATTCAACATTTCCGTGTCGCCCTTATTCCCTTTTTTGCGGCATTTTGCCTTCCTGTTTTTGC
TCACCCAGAAACGCTGGTGAAAGTAAAAGATGCTGAAGATCAGTTGGGTGCACGAGTGGGTTACATCGAA
CTGGATCTCAACAGCGGTAAGATCCTTGAGAGTTTTCGCCCCGAAGAACGTTTTCCAATGATGAGCACTT
TTAAAGTTCTGCTATGTGGCGCGGTATTATCCCGTATTGACGCCGGGCAAGAGCAACTCGGTCGCCGCAT
ACACTATTCTCAGAATGACTTGGTTGAGTACTCACCAGTCACAGAAAAGCATCTTACGGATGGCATGACA
GTAAGAGAATTATGCAGTGCTGCCATAACCATGAGTGATAACACTGCGGCCAACTTACTTCTGACAACGA
TCGGAGGACCGAAGGAGCTAACCGCTTTTTTGCACAACATGGGGGATCATGTAACTCGCCTTGATCGTTG
GGAACCGGAGCTGAATGAAGCCATACCAAACGACGAGCGTGACACCACGATGCCTGTAGCAATGGCAACA
ACGTTGCGCAAACTATTAACTGGCGAACTACTTACTCTAGCTTCCCGGCAACAATTAATAGACTGGATGG
AGGCGGATAAAGTTGCAGGACCACTTCTGCGCTCGGCCCTTCCGGCTGGCTGGTTTATTGCTGATAAATC
TGGAGCCGGTGAGCGTGGGTCGCGCGGTATCATTGCAGCACTGGGGCCAGATGGTAAGCCCTCCCGTATC
GTAGTTATCTACACGACGGGGAGTCAGGCAACTATGGATGAACGAAATAGACAGATCGCTGAGATAGGTG
CCTCACTGATTAAGCATTGGTAACTGTCAGACCAAGTTTACTCATATATACTTTAGATTGATTTAAAACT
TCATTTTTAATTTAAAAGGATCTAGGTGAAGATCCTTTTTGATAATCTCATGACCAAAATCCCTTAACGT
GAGTTTTCGTTCCACTGAGCGTCAGACCCCGTAGAAAAGATCAAAGGATCTTCTTGAGATCCTTTTTTTC
TGCGCGTAATCTGCTGCTTGCAAACAAAAAAACCACCGCTACCAGCGGTGGTTTGTTTGCCGGATCAAGA
GCTACCAACTCTTTTTCCGAAGGTAACTGGCTTCAGCAGAGCGCAGATACCAAATACTGTTCTTCTAGTG
TAGCCGTAGTTAGGCCACCACTTCAAGAACTCTGTAGCACCGCCTACATACCTCGCTCTGCTAATCCTGT
TACCAGTGGCTGCTGCCAGTGGCGATAAGTCGTGTCTTACCGGGTTGGACTCAAGACGATAGTTACCGGA
TAAGGCGCAGCGGTCGGGCTGAACGGGGGGTTCGTGCACACAGCCCAGCTTGGAGCGAACGACCTACACC
GAACTGAGATACCTACAGCGTGAGCTATGAGAAAGCGCCACGCTTCCCGAAGGGAGAAAGGCGGACAGGT
ATCCGGTAAGCGGCAGGGTCGGAACAGGAGAGCGCACGAGGGAGCTTCCAGGGGGAAACGCCTGGTATCT
TTATAGTCCTGTCGGGTTTCGCCACCTCTGACTTGAGCGTCGATTTTTGTGATGCTCGTCAGGGGGGCGG
AGCCTATGGAAAAACGCCAGCAACGCGGCCTTTTTACGGTTCCTGGCCTTTTGCTGGCCTTTTGCTCACA
TGGCTCGACAGATCTTCAATATTGGCCATTAGCCATATTATTCATTGGTTATATAGCATAAATCAATATT
GGCTATTGGCCATTGCATACGTTGTATCTATATCATAATATGTACATTTATATTGGCTCATGTCCAATAT
GACCGCCATGTTGGCATTGATTATTGACTAGTTATTAATAGTAATCAATTACGGGGTCATTAGTTCATAG
CCCATATATGGAGTTCCGCGTTACATAACTTACGGTAAATGGCCCGCCTGGCTGACCGCCCAACGACCCC
CGCCCATTGACGTCAATAATGACGTATGTTCCCATAGTAACGCCAATAGGGACTTTCCATTGACGTCAAT
GGGTGGAGTATTTACGGTAAACTGCCCACTTGGCAGTACATCAAGTGTATCATATGCCAAGTCCGCCCCC
TATTGACGTCAATGACGGTAAATGGCCCGCCTGGCATTATGCCCAGTACATGACCTTACGGGACTTTCCT
ACTTGGCAGTACATCTACGTATTAGTCATCGCTATTACCATGGTGATGCGGTTTTGGCAGTACACCAATG
GGCGTGGATAGCGGTTTGACTCACGGGGATTTCCAAGTCTCCACCCCATTGACGTCAATGGGAGTTTGTT
TTGGCACCAAAATCAACGGGACTTTCCAAAATGTCGTAATAACCCCGCCCCGTTGACGCAAATGGGCGGT
AGGCGTGTACGGTGGGAGGTCTATATAAGCAGAGCTCGTTTAGTGAACCGTCAGATCACTAGAAGCTTTA
TTGCGGTAGTTTATCACAGTTAAATTGCTAACGCAGTCAGTGCTTCTGACACAACAGTCTCGAACTTAAG
CTGCAGAAGTTGGTCGTGAGGCACTGGGCAGGTAAGTATCAAGGTTACAAGACAGGTTTAAGGAGGCCAA
TAGAAACTGGGCTTGTCGAGACAGAGAAGACTCTTGCGTTTCTGATAGGCACCTATTGGTCTTACTGACA
TCCACTTTGCCTTTCTCTCCACAGGTGTCCACTCCCAGTTCAATTACAGCTCTTAAGG
Features (pLannotate 1.2.2; 14 found; start..end, strand, type, name):
     11..29      +  promoter       T7 promoter: promoter for bacteriophage T7 RNA polymerase
    135..677     +  CDS            SMG6 (fragment): EST1A_HUMAN - Also known as C17orf31, EST1A, KIAA0732. Experimental evidence at protein level: Swiss-Prot protein existence level 1. Plays a role in nonsense-mediated mRNA decay (PubMed:18974281, PubMed:19060897, PubMed:20930030, PubMed:17053788). Is thought to provide a link to the mRNA degradation machinery as it has endonuclease activity required to initiate NMD, and to serve as an adapter for UPF1 to protein phosphatase 2A (PP2A), thereby triggering UPF1 dephosphorylation (PubMed:18974281, PubMed:19060897, PubMed:20930030, PubMed:17053788). Degrades single-stranded RNA (ssRNA), but not ssD
    743..864     -  polyA_signal   SV40 poly(A) signal: SV40 polyadenylation signal
    887..955     -  CDS            large T antigen (fragment): large T antigen from SV40 (simian virus 40)
    974..1041    +  CDS            lacZα (fragment): LacZα fragment of β-galactosidase; lacZ fragment
   1045..1473    +  rep_origin     f1 ori (sequence partly withheld): f1 bacteriophage origin of replication; arrow indicates direction of (+) strand synthesis
   1501..1600    -  misc_feature   bom (fragment): basis of mobility region from pBR322
   1702..1737    -  CDS            rop (fragment): Rop protein, which maintains plasmids at low copy number; rop
   1832..1936    +  promoter       AmpR promoter: bla
   1937..2797    +  CDS            AmpR: β-lactamase; bla; confers resistance to ampicillin, carbenicillin, and related antibiotics
   2968..3556    +  rep_origin     ori: high-copy-number ColE1/pMB1/pBR322/pUC origin of replication
   3769..4146    +  enhancer       CMV enhancer: human cytomegalovirus immediate early enhancer
   4148..4347    +  promoter       CMV promoter: human cytomegalovirus (CMV) immediate early promoter
   4486..4618    +  intron         chimeric intron: chimera between introns from human β-globin and immunoglobulin heavy chain genes
