>Addgene plasmid #97191 | [GG][Pin] | addgene full sequence | sequence record 197848 | Addgene NGS Result
AGTACTTAATACGACTCACTATAGGCTAGCCGCCACCATGCGAGAGAGACCGGATGGCAGAGAGTCGCTA
TCTCATGTACCGATAGTAGCGGTCTCCACGCGAGTGGACACCGGAAACGGCTCCATGGAACTCGAGATCA
GGCCACTTTTCCTGGTGCCAGACACTAATGGATTCATAGACCACCTCGCCAGCCTCGCACGCCTCTTGGA
GTCCCGCAAGTATATTCTGGTAGTTCCGCTGATCGTTATCAATGAGTTGGACGGCTTGGCCAAGGGACAG
GAGACTGACCATCGCGCCGGTGGGTACGCCCGCGTCGTGCAAGAGAAGGCTAGAAAATCAATCGAATTCC
TGGAGCAACGCTTCGAATCACGGGATTCCTGCCTGAGGGCTCTTACCTCCAGAGGCAACGAGCTGGAGTC
TATTGCATTCCGCAGCGAGGACATCACAGGGCAGCTGGGCAATAACGATGATCTTATTCTGAGCTGTTGT
CTTCACTATTGTAAGGACAAGGCTAAAGATTTCATGCCCGCTAGTAAGGAAGAACCCATTCGGCTGCTGC
GCGAAGTCGTGCTGCTGACAGACGATCGCAATCTCCGGGTTAAAGCCTTGACTCGGAACGTGCCAGTGAG
GGATATCCCCGCCTTCCTGACATGGGCTCAGGTGGGATAATCTAGAGTCGACCCGGGCGGCCGCTTCGAG
CAGACATGATAAGATACATTGATGAGTTTGGACAAACCACAACTAGAATGCAGTGAAAAAAATGCTTTAT
TTGTGAAATTTGTGATGCTATTGCTTTATTTGTAACCATTATAAGCTGCAATAAACAAGTTAACAACAAC
AATTGCATTCATTTTATGTTTCAGGTTCAGGGGGAGATGTGGGAGGTTTTTTAAAGCAAGTAAAACCTCT
ACAAATGTGGTAAAATCGATAAGGATCCGGGCTGGCGTAATAGCGAAGAGGCCCGCACCGATCGCCCTTC
CCAACAGTTGCGCAGCCTGAATGGCGAATGG
[124 nt withheld, positions 1012-1135]
C
[91 nt withheld, positions 1137-1227]
A
[49 nt withheld, positions 1229-1277]
CCTTTGACGTTGGAGTCCACGTTCTTT
[37 nt withheld, positions 1305-1341]
ACCCTATCTCGGTCTATTCTTTTGATTTATAAGGGATTTTGCCGATTTCGGCCTATTGGTTAAAAAATGA
GCTGATTTAACAAAAATTTAACGCGAATTTTAACAAAATATTAACGCTTACAATTTCCTGATGCGGTATT
TTCTCCTTACGCATCTGTGCGGTATTTCACACCGCATATGGTGCACTCTCAGTACAATCTGCTCTGATGC
CGCATAGTTAAGCCAGCCCCGACACCCGCCAACACCCGCTGACGCGCCCTGACGGGCTTGTCTGCTCCCG
GCATCCGCTTACAGACAAGCTGTGACCGTCTCCGGGAGCTGCATGTGTCAGAGGTTTTCACCGTCATCAC
CGAAACGCGCGAGACGAAAGGGCCTCGTGATACGCCTATTTTTATAGGTTAATGTCATGATAATAATGGT
TTCTTAGACGTCAGGTGGCACTTTTCGGGGAAATGTGCGCGGAACCCCTATTTGTTTATTTTTCTAAATA
CATTCAAATATGTATCCGCTCATGAGACAATAACCCTGATAAATGCTTCAATAATATTGAAAAAGGAAGA
GTATGAGTATTCAACATTTCCGTGTCGCCCTTATTCCCTTTTTTGCGGCATTTTGCCTTCCTGTTTTTGC
TCACCCAGAAACGCTGGTGAAAGTAAAAGATGCTGAAGATCAGTTGGGTGCACGAGTGGGTTACATCGAA
CTGGATCTCAACAGCGGTAAGATCCTTGAGAGTTTTCGCCCCGAAGAACGTTTTCCAATGATGAGCACTT
TTAAAGTTCTGCTATGTGGCGCGGTATTATCCCGTATTGACGCCGGGCAAGAGCAACTCGGTCGCCGCAT
ACACTATTCTCAGAATGACTTGGTTGAGTACTCACCAGTCACAGAAAAGCATCTTACGGATGGCATGACA
GTAAGAGAATTATGCAGTGCTGCCATAACCATGAGTGATAACACTGCGGCCAACTTACTTCTGACAACGA
TCGGAGGACCGAAGGAGCTAACCGCTTTTTTGCACAACATGGGGGATCATGTAACTCGCCTTGATCGTTG
GGAACCGGAGCTGAATGAAGCCATACCAAACGACGAGCGTGACACCACGATGCCTGTAGCAATGGCAACA
ACGTTGCGCAAACTATTAACTGGCGAACTACTTACTCTAGCTTCCCGGCAACAATTAATAGACTGGATGG
AGGCGGATAAAGTTGCAGGACCACTTCTGCGCTCGGCCCTTCCGGCTGGCTGGTTTATTGCTGATAAATC
TGGAGCCGGTGAGCGTGGGTCGCGCGGTATCATTGCAGCACTGGGGCCAGATGGTAAGCCCTCCCGTATC
GTAGTTATCTACACGACGGGGAGTCAGGCAACTATGGATGAACGAAATAGACAGATCGCTGAGATAGGTG
CCTCACTGATTAAGCATTGGTAACTGTCAGACCAAGTTTACTCATATATACTTTAGATTGATTTAAAACT
TCATTTTTAATTTAAAAGGATCTAGGTGAAGATCCTTTTTGATAATCTCATGACCAAAATCCCTTAACGT
GAGTTTTCGTTCCACTGAGCGTCAGACCCCGTAGAAAAGATCAAAGGATCTTCTTGAGATCCTTTTTTTC
TGCGCGTAATCTGCTGCTTGCAAACAAAAAAACCACCGCTACCAGCGGTGGTTTGTTTGCCGGATCAAGA
GCTACCAACTCTTTTTCCGAAGGTAACTGGCTTCAGCAGAGCGCAGATACCAAATACTGTTCTTCTAGTG
TAGCCGTAGTTAGGCCACCACTTCAAGAACTCTGTAGCACCGCCTACATACCTCGCTCTGCTAATCCTGT
TACCAGTGGCTGCTGCCAGTGGCGATAAGTCGTGTCTTACCGGGTTGGACTCAAGACGATAGTTACCGGA
TAAGGCGCAGCGGTCGGGCTGAACGGGGGGTTCGTGCACACAGCCCAGCTTGGAGCGAACGACCTACACC
GAACTGAGATACCTACAGCGTGAGCTATGAGAAAGCGCCACGCTTCCCGAAGGGAGAAAGGCGGACAGGT
ATCCGGTAAGCGGCAGGGTCGGAACAGGAGAGCGCACGAGGGAGCTTCCAGGGGGAAACGCCTGGTATCT
TTATAGTCCTGTCGGGTTTCGCCACCTCTGACTTGAGCGTCGATTTTTGTGATGCTCGTCAGGGGGGCGG
AGCCTATGGAAAAACGCCAGCAACGCGGCCTTTTTACGGTTCCTGGCCTTTTGCTGGCCTTTTGCTCACA
TGGCTCGACAGATCTTCAATATTGGCCATTAGCCATATTATTCATTGGTTATATAGCATAAATCAATATT
GGCTATTGGCCATTGCATACGTTGTATCTATATCATAATATGTACATTTATATTGGCTCATGTCCAATAT
GACCGCCATGTTGGCATTGATTATTGACTAGTTATTAATAGTAATCAATTACGGGGTCATTAGTTCATAG
CCCATATATGGAGTTCCGCGTTACATAACTTACGGTAAATGGCCCGCCTGGCTGACCGCCCAACGACCCC
CGCCCATTGACGTCAATAATGACGTATGTTCCCATAGTAACGCCAATAGGGACTTTCCATTGACGTCAAT
GGGTGGAGTATTTACGGTAAACTGCCCACTTGGCAGTACATCAAGTGTATCATATGCCAAGTCCGCCCCC
TATTGACGTCAATGACGGTAAATGGCCCGCCTGGCATTATGCCCAGTACATGACCTTACGGGACTTTCCT
ACTTGGCAGTACATCTACGTATTAGTCATCGCTATTACCATGGTGATGCGGTTTTGGCAGTACACCAATG
GGCGTGGATAGCGGTTTGACTCACGGGGATTTCCAAGTCTCCACCCCATTGACGTCAATGGGAGTTTGTT
TTGGCACCAAAATCAACGGGACTTTCCAAAATGTCGTAATAACCCCGCCCCGTTGACGCAAATGGGCGGT
AGGCGTGTACGGTGGGAGGTCTATATAAGCAGAGCTCGTTTAGTGAACCGTCAGATCACTAGAAGCTTTA
TTGCGGTAGTTTATCACAGTTAAATTGCTAACGCAGTCAGTGCTTCTGACACAACAGTCTCGAACTTAAG
CTGCAGAAGTTGGTCGTGAGGCACTGGGCAGGTAAGTATCAAGGTTACAAGACAGGTTTAAGGAGGCCAA
TAGAAACTGGGCTTGTCGAGACAGAGAAGACTCTTGCGTTTCTGATAGGCACCTATTGGTCTTACTGACA
TCCACTTTGCCTTTCTCTCCACAGGTGTCCACTCCCAGTTCAATTACAGCTCTTAAGGCTAG
Features (pLannotate 1.2.2; 14 found; start..end, strand, type, name):
      7..25      +  promoter       T7 promoter: promoter for bacteriophage T7 RNA polymerase
    125..667     +  CDS            SMG6 (fragment): EST1A_HUMAN - Also known as C17orf31, EST1A, KIAA0732. Experimental evidence at protein level: Swiss-Prot protein existence level 1. Plays a role in nonsense-mediated mRNA decay (PubMed:18974281, PubMed:19060897, PubMed:20930030, PubMed:17053788). Is thought to provide a link to the mRNA degradation machinery as it has endonuclease activity required to initiate NMD, and to serve as an adapter for UPF1 to protein phosphatase 2A (PP2A), thereby triggering UPF1 dephosphorylation (PubMed:18974281, PubMed:19060897, PubMed:20930030, PubMed:17053788). Degrades single-stranded RNA (ssRNA), but not ssD
    710..831     -  polyA_signal   SV40 poly(A) signal: SV40 polyadenylation signal
    854..922     -  CDS            large T antigen (fragment): large T antigen from SV40 (simian virus 40)
    941..1008    +  CDS            lacZα (fragment): LacZα fragment of β-galactosidase; lacZ fragment
   1012..1440    +  rep_origin     f1 ori (sequence partly withheld): f1 bacteriophage origin of replication; arrow indicates direction of (+) strand synthesis
   1468..1567    -  misc_feature   bom (fragment): basis of mobility region from pBR322
   1669..1704    -  CDS            rop (fragment): Rop protein, which maintains plasmids at low copy number; rop
   1799..1903    +  promoter       AmpR promoter: bla
   1904..2764    +  CDS            AmpR: β-lactamase; bla; confers resistance to ampicillin, carbenicillin, and related antibiotics
   2935..3523    +  rep_origin     ori: high-copy-number ColE1/pMB1/pBR322/pUC origin of replication
   3736..4113    +  enhancer       CMV enhancer: human cytomegalovirus immediate early enhancer
   4115..4314    +  promoter       CMV promoter: human cytomegalovirus (CMV) immediate early promoter
   4453..4585    +  intron         chimeric intron: chimera between introns from human β-globin and immunoglobulin heavy chain genes
