[The description below was written by a language model from this plasmid's Addgene catalogue record and pLannotate feature annotations shown in this document.]
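Description:
[GG][Pin] is a mammalian expression and synthetic-biology plasmid built on the pCI backbone, which was mutated to remove its native BsaI site so that BsaI can be used exclusively for Golden Gate assembly. It is propagated in E. coli as a high-copy plasmid through a ColE1/pUC-type origin and selected with ampicillin via the β-lactamase gene. An f1 origin is also present, along with short remnants of lacZα, bom, rop and SV40 large T antigen sequence that are carried over from the backbone and have no functional role here.

The payload is a fragment of roughly 546 bp encoding the PIN endonuclease domain of human SMG6 (isoform 1), the nonsense-mediated decay factor whose PIN domain cleaves single-stranded RNA. Expression is driven by the CMV immediate-early enhancer and promoter, followed by the pCI chimeric β-globin/immunoglobulin intron, which generally improves mRNA processing and expression, and is terminated by an SV40 polyadenylation signal. A T7 promoter lies just upstream of the coding region and can serve for in vitro transcription or as a sequencing primer site. Immediately N-terminal to the PIN domain sits the "[GG]" element, a BsaI-based Golden Gate acceptor site with defined overhangs into which an assembled array of Pumilio-derived RNA-binding repeats can be inserted in frame.

The plasmid is therefore a destination vector for making programmable RNA-binding protein–nuclease fusions, in which the inserted Pum module targets the PIN domain to a chosen transcript for silencing in mammalian cells. The depositor and repository full sequences differ slightly in length (4,652 versus 4,623 nt) but show the same features in the same order.
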