Addgene plasmid #97191: [GG][Pin]
Purpose: Pin nuclease domain with Pum cloning site
Depositing lab: Edward Boyden. Depositing organization: Massachusetts Institute of Technology. Publication: Programmable RNA-binding protein composed of repeats of a single modular unit. Adamala KP, Martin-Alarcon DA, Boyden ES. Proc Natl Acad Sci U S A. 2016 May 10;113(19):E2579-88. doi: 10.1073/pnas.1519368113. Epub 2016 Apr 26. PubMed 27118836.
Backbone
  Vector backbone: pCI
  Backbone manufacturer: Promega
  Modifications to backbone: mutated to remove BsaI
  Vector type: Mammalian Expression, Synthetic Biology
Growth in bacteria
  Bacterial resistance: Ampicillin, 100 μg/mL
  Growth temperature: 37°C
  Growth strain: DH5alpha
  Copy number: High Copy
Gene/Insert
  Gene/Insert name: Pin domain (alt name: SMG6 Isoform 1 (Uniprot identifier: Q86US8-1))
  Insert size (bp): 546
  Promoter: CMV
  Tag / fusion protein: Pum cloning site (N terminal on insert)
  Cloning method: Gibson Cloning
  Sequencing primers: 5′ TAATACGACTCACTATAGG; 3′ GTATCTTATCATGTCTGCTCGAAG
Terms and licenses: Academic/Nonprofit Terms; Industry Terms: Not Available to Industry
Depositor comments: [GG] is a Golden Gate cloning site, a BsaI enzyme restriction site with sticky ends CGAG___ACGC, as described in the cloning scheme of Figure S1. The Pin domain silencing experiment is shown in Figure S4.
How to cite: [GG][Pin] was a gift from Edward Boyden (Addgene plasmid # 97191 ; http://n2t.net/addgene:97191 ; RRID:Addgene_97191)
